Addgene plasmid #13294: pcDNA3-ING2
Depositing lab: Curtis Harris. Publication: ING2 regulates the onset of replicative senescence by induction of p300-dependent p53 acetylation. Pedeux R, Sengupta S, Shen JC, Demidov ON, Saito S, Onogi H, Kumamoto K, Wincovitch S, Garfield SH, McMenamin M, Nagashima M, Grossman SR, Appella E, Harris CC. Mol Cell Biol. 2005 Aug . 25(15):6639-48. 10.1128/MCB.25.15.6639-6648.2005 PubMed 16024799.
Backbone
  Vector backbone: pcDNA3.1+
  Backbone manufacturer: Invitrogen
  Backbone size w/o insert (bp): 5428
  Vector type: Mammalian Expression
  Selectable markers: Neomycin (select with G418)
Growth in bacteria
  Bacterial resistance: Ampicillin, 100 μg/mL
  Growth temperature: 37°C
  Growth strain: DH5alpha
  Copy number: High Copy
Gene/Insert
  Gene/Insert name: ING2 (alt name: p33ING2)
  Species: H. sapiens (human)
  Entrez Gene: INGX (a.k.a. ING1-like, ING2)
  Cloning method: Restriction Enzyme; 5′ cloning site BamHI (not destroyed); 3′ cloning site EcoRI (not destroyed)
  Sequencing primers: 5′ T7
Terms and licenses: Academic/Nonprofit Terms; Industry Terms: Not Available to Industry
Depositor comments: Cloning site sequence is GGATCC ATG...ING2...TAGTA GAATTC.
How to cite: pcDNA3-ING2 was a gift from Curtis Harris (Addgene plasmid # 13294 ; http://n2t.net/addgene:13294 ; RRID:Addgene_13294)
