[The description below was written by a language model from this plasmid's Addgene catalogue record.]
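Description:
pcDNA3-ING2 is a mammalian expression plasmid built on the commercial pcDNA3.1+ backbone (about 5.4 kb without insert) and carrying the human ING2 coding sequence, also known as p33ING2, a member of the inhibitor of growth family. The insert was placed by restriction cloning between the BamHI and EcoRI sites of the polylinker, and both sites remain intact, so the open reading frame can be excised or transferred. According to the depositor's note, the start codon lies directly after the BamHI site and the stop codon shortly before the EcoRI site. This suggests an untagged, native-ended protein, and no epitope tag or fusion partner is recorded. The Entrez link in the record points to INGX, with ING2 listed as an alias, rather than cleanly to ING2, so the gene annotation should be treated with some caution.

The record does not list the promoter or other regulatory features and no feature table is provided. As a standard pcDNA3.1+ vector, it would be expected to drive the insert from the CMV immediate-early promoter with a downstream polyadenylation signal. A T7 promoter site upstream of the polylinker is consistent with the listed T7 sequencing primer. The plasmid is propagated at high copy in E. coli under ampicillin selection. It also carries a neomycin resistance marker, which allows G418 selection of stably transfected mammalian cells. The associated publication concerns ING2 in the onset of replicative senescence through p300-dependent acetylation of p53. The plasmid's likely use is therefore transient or stable overexpression of ING2 in human cells to study p53 regulation, senescence and related growth-control pathways.
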