>Addgene plasmid #13294 | pcDNA3-ING2 | addgene partial sequence | sequence record 104112 | CMV-F 5'-CGCAAATGGGCGGTAGGCGTG-3'
CTATATAAGCAGAGCTCTCTGGCTAACTAGAGAACCCACTGCTTACTGGCTTATCGAAATTAATACGACT
CACTATAGGGAGACCCAAGCTGGCTAGCGTTTAAACTTAAGCTTGGTACCGAGCTCGGATCCATGTTAGG
GCAGCAGCAGCAGCAACTGTACTCGTCGGCCGCGCTCCTGACCGGGGAGCGGAGCCGGCTGCTCACCTGC
TACGTGCAGGACTACCTTGAGTGCGTGGAGTCGCTGCCCCACGACATGCAGAGGAACGTGTCTGTGCTGC
GAGAGCTGGACAACAAATATCAAGAAACGTTAAAGGAAATTGATGATGTCTACGAAAAATATAAGAAAGA
AGATGATTTAAACCAGAAGAAACGTCTACAGCAGCTTCTCCAGAGAGCACTAATTAATAGTCAAGAATTG
GGAGATGAAAAAATACAGATTGTTACACAAATGCTCGAATTGGTGGAAAATCGGGCAAGACAAATGGAGT
TACACTCACAGTGTTTCCAAGATCCTGCTGAAAGTGAACGAGCCTCAGATAAAGCAAAGATGGATTCCAG
CCAACCAGAAAGATCTTCAAGAAGACCCCGCAGGCAGCGGACCAGTGAAAGCCGTGATTTATGTCACATG
GCAAATGGGATTGAAGACTGTGATGATCAGCCACCTAAAGAAAAGAAATCCAAGTCAGCAAAGAAAAAGA
AACGCTCCAAGGCCAAGCAGGAAAGGGAAGCTTCACCTGTTGAGTTTGCAATAGATCCTAATGAACCTAC
ATACTGCTTATGCAACCAAGTGTCTTATGGGGAGATGATAGGATGTGACAATGAACAGTGTCCAATTGAA
TGGTTTCACTTTTCATGTGTTTCACTTACCTATAAACCAAAGGGGAAATGGTATTGCCCAAAGTGCAGGG
GAGATAATGAGAAAACAATGGACAAAAGTACTGAAAAGACAAAAAAGGATAGAAGATCGAGGTAGTAGAA
TTCTGCAGATATCCAGCACAGTGGCGGCCGCTCGAGTCTAGAGGGCCCGTTTAAACCCGCTGATCAGCCT
CGACTGTGCCTTCTAGTTGCCAGCCATCTGTTGTT
